>Addgene plasmid #230721 | AiP1845 - pAAV-AiE2527m-minBG-SYFP2-WPRE3-BGHpA | addgene full sequence | sequence record 466312 | Addgene NGS Result
TGTAGGTCGTTCGCTCCAAGCTGGGCTGTGTGCACGAACCCCCCGTTCAGCCCGACCGCTGCGCCTTATC
CGGTAACTATCGTCTTGAGTCCAACCCGGTAAGACACGACTTATCGCCACTGGCAGCAGCCACTGGTAAC
AGGATTAGCAGAGCGAGGTATGTAGGCGGTGCTACAGAGTTCTTGAAGTGGTGGCCTAACTACGGCTACA
CTAGAAGAACAGTATTTGGTATCTGCGCTCTGCTGAAGCCAGTTACCTTCGGAAAAAGAGTTGGTAGCTC
TTGATCCGGCAAACAAACCACCGCTGGTAGCGGTGGTTTTTTTGTTTGCAAGCAGCAGATTACGCGCAGA
AAAAAAGGATCTCAAGAAGATCCTTTGATCTTTTCTACGGGGTCTGACGCTCAGTGGAACGAAAACTCAC
GTTAAGGGATTTTGGTCATGAGATTATCAAAAAGGATCTTCACCTAGATCCTTTTAAATTAAAAATGAAG
TTTTAAATCAATCTAAAGTATATATGAGTAAACTTGGTCTGACAGTTACCAATGCTTAATCAGTGAGGCA
CCTATCTCAGCGATCTGTCTATTTCGTTCATCCATAGTTGCCTGACTCCCCGTCGTGTAGATAACTACGA
TACGGGAGGGCTTACCATCTGGCCCCAGTGCTGCAATGATACCGCGAGACCCACGCTCACCGGCTCCAGA
TTTATCAGCAATAAACCAGCCAGCCGGAAGGGCCGAGCGCAGAAGTGGTCCTGCAACTTTATCCGCCTCC
ATCCAGTCTATTAATTGTTGCCGGGAAGCTAGAGTAAGTAGTTCGCCAGTTAATAGTTTGCGCAACGTTG
TTGCCATTGCTACAGGCATCGTGGTGTCACGCTCGTCGTTTGGTATGGCTTCATTCAGCTCCGGTTCCCA
ACGATCAAGGCGAGTTACATGATCCCCCATGTTGTGCAAAAAAGCGGTTAGCTCCTTCGGTCCTCCGATC
GTTGTCAGAAGTAAGTTGGCCGCAGTGTTATCACTCATGGTTATGGCAGCACTGCATAATTCTCTTACTG
TCATGCCATCCGTAAGATGCTTTTCTGTGACTGGTGAGTACTCAACCAAGTCATTCTGAGAATAGTGTAT
GCGGCGACCGAGTTGCTCTTGCCCGGCGTCAATACGGGATAATACCGCGCCACATAGCAGAACTTTAAAA
GTGCTCATCATTGGAAAACGTTCTTCGGGGCGAAAACTCTCAAGGATCTTACCGCTGTTGAGATCCAGTT
CGATGTAACCCACTCGTGCACCCAACTGATCTTCAGCATCTTTTACTTTCACCAGCGTTTCTGGGTGAGC
AAAAACAGGAAGGCAAAATGCCGCAAAAAAGGGAATAAGGGCGACACGGAAATGTTGAATACTCATACTC
TTCCTTTTTCAATATTATTGAAGCATTTATCAGGGTTATTGTCTCATGAGCGGATACATATTTGAATGTA
TTTAGAAAAATAAACAAATAGGGGTTCCGCGCACATTTCCCCGAAAAGTGCCACCTGACGTCTAAGAAAC
CATTATTATCATGACATTAACCTATAAAAATAGGCGTATCACGAGGCCCTTTCGTCTCGCGCGTTTCGGT
GATGACGGTGAAAACCTCTGACACATGCAGCTCCCGGAGACGGTCACAGCTTGTCTGTAAGCGGATGCCG
GGAGCAGACAAGCCCGTCAGGGCGCGTCAGCGGGTGTTGGCGGGTGTCGGGGCTGGCTTAACTATGCGGC
ATCAGAGCAGATTGTACTGAGAGTGCACCATAAAATTGTAAACGTTAATATTTTGTTAAAATTCGCGTTA
AATTTTTGTTAAATCAGCTCATTTTTTAACCAATAGACCGAAATCGGCAAAATCCCTTATAAATCAAAAG
AATAGCCCGAGATAGAGT
[37 nt withheld, positions 1909-1945]
AAAGAACGTGGACTCCAACGTCAAAGG
[141 nt withheld, positions 1973-2113]
G
[46 nt withheld, positions 2115-2160]
A
[95 nt withheld, positions 2162-2256]
TATGCGGTGTGAAATACCGCACAGATGCGTAAGGAGAAAATACCGCATCAGGCGCCCCTGCAGGCAGCTG
CGCGCTCGCTCGCTCACTGAGGCCGCCCGGGCAAAGCCCGGGCGTCGGGCGACCTTTGGTCGCCCGGCCT
CAGTGAGCGAGCGAGCGCGCAGAGAGGGAGTGGCCAACTCCATCACTAGGGGTTCCTGCGGCCGCTCGGT
CCGCACGTGAGATCTCATGCCTGCTATTGTCTTCCCAATCCTCCCCCTTGCTGTCCTGCCCCACCCCACC
CCCCAGAATAGAATGACACCTACTCAGACAATGCGATGCAATTTCCTCATTTTATTAGGAAAGGACAGTG
GGAGTGGCACCTTCCAGGGTCAAGGAAGGCACGGGGGAGGGGCAAACAACAGATGGCTGGCAACTAGAAG
GCACAGTCGAAGATCTCTCGAGCCACGGAATTGTCAGTGCCCAACAGCCGAGCCCCTGTCCAGCAGCGGG
CAAGGCAGGCGGCGATGAGTTCCGCCGTGGCAAGAACTAACCAGGATTTATACAAGGAGGAGAAAATGAA
AGCCATACGGGAAGCAATAGCATGATACAAAGGCATTAAAGCAGCGTATCCACATAGCGTAAAAGGAGCA
ACATAGTTAAGAATACCAGTCAATCTTTCACAAATTTTGTAATCCAGAGGTTGATTATGATATCGAATTC
GCGGCCGCGGCGCGCCGTCGACTTACTTGTACAGCTCGTCCATGCCGAGAGTGATCCCGGCGGCGGTCAC
GAACTCCAGCAGGACCATGTGATCGCGCTTCTCGTTGGGGTCTTTGCTCAGCTTGGACTGGTAGCTCAGG
TAGTGGTTGTCGGGCAGCAGCACGGGGCCGTCGCCGATGGGGGTGTTCTGCTGGTAGTGGTCGGCGAGCT
GCACGCCGCCGTCCTCGATGTTGTGGCGGATCTTGAAGTTGGCCTTGATGCCGTTCTTCTGCTTGTCGGC
GGTGATATAGACGTTGTGGCTGTTGTAGTTGTACTCCAGCTTGTGCCCCAGGATGTTGCCGTCCTCCTTG
AAGTCGATGCCCTTCAGCTCGATGCGGTTCACCAGGGTGTCGCCCTCGAACTTCACCTCGGCGCGGGTCT
TGTAGTTGCCGTCGTCCTTGAAGAAGATGGTGCGCTCCTGGACGTAGCCTTCGGGCATGGCGGACTTGAA
GAAGTCGTGCTGCTTCATGTGGTCGGGGTAGCGGGCGAAGCACTGCACGCCGTAGCCCAGGGTGGTCACG
AGGGTGGGCCAGGGCACGGGCAGCTTGCCGGTGGTGCAGATCAGCTTCAGGGTCAGCTTGCCGTAGGTGG
CATCGCCCTCGCCCTCGCCGGACACGCTGAACTTGTGGCCGTTTACGTCGCCGTCCAGCTCGACCAGGAT
GGGCACCACCCCGGTGAACAGCTCCTCGCCCTTGCTCACCATGGTGGCGACCGGTAGCGCTAGCTTCGAA
AGATCTGGATCCCAGAAGCAAATGTAAGCAATAGATGGCTCTGCCCTGACTTTTATGCCCAGCCCGAGCT
CCGCCTTAGATATACCCATCAAATCTATGGAGCTAGGCCTTGGGCATTCTGGCTGTGGACTGACAGTGAC
ACAGCGTTGTTTAAAGTCCTGTTGATTTCCATGGGACACTCAGCAATGGCCATTTGTCCCTGGGAGCTAG
CAGCCAAGGGAGATAGGATTTTCTGAGACCAGTCACCAGCAATTCATGTAAATTGCAGTTTGAGTGCAAT
CAATAGATGTGACAAACAGCCAATGCTGGCAACAGGGGATATAATGAAGGTGAGGCTGTGTAAATGCTCA
CAGATAACAATGGAGGGGAAATTACAGGGCAGTGTTCTATTGAATAAGTGTGGTGCCAAATGAGCCACTG
CTCTCAGGTCAGGCTTTCCAACTGCTCAAGTGTCTGTGTTCTTGTCCTTTGTAATTGCTAGTGGCAGCGG
AGCTGGCCGGACTTGTGGAGGGCATGCATTCAGCATGCGTTTGTTCTGCATCACGATCCAGTTTGGATGG
CACCAGCTGATCCACGGTGTCAGTGACCACCTCCCAGTGGACAAGGCACCATTGCAAACACCGACATTCC
TCACAGTCAGAGTCAAAAGGCCTGCCATTAAAGCAATAATGGGTTCTCGATTATTACTCTTACAACGCGT
GCGGCCGCAGGAACCCCTAGTGATGGAGTTGGCCACTCCCTCTCTGCGCGCTCGCTCGCTCACTGAGGCC
GGGCGACCAAAGGTCGCCCGACGCCCGGGCGGCCTCAGTGAGCGAGCGAGCGCGCAGCTGCCTGCAGGAC
ATGTGAGCAAAAGGCCAGCAAAAGGCCAGGAACCGTAAAAAGGCCGCGTTGCTGGCGTTTTTCCATAGGC
TCCGCCCCCCTGACGAGCATCACAAAAATCGACGCTCAAGTCAGAGGTGGCGAAACCCGACAGGACTATA
AAGATACCAGGCGTTTCCCCCTGGAAGCTCCCTCGTGCGCTCTCCTGTTCCGACCCTGCCGCTTACCGGA
TACCTGTCCGCCTTTCTCCCTTCGGGAAGCGTGGCGCTTTCTCATAGCTCACGCTGTAGGTATCTCAGTT
CGG
Features (pLannotate 1.2.2; 14 found; start..end, strand, type, name):
    536..1396    -  CDS            AmpR: β-lactamase; bla; confers resistance to ampicillin, carbenicillin, and related antibiotics
   1397..1501    -  promoter       AmpR promoter: bla
   1596..1631    +  CDS            rop (fragment): Rop protein, which maintains plasmids at low copy number; rop
   1733..1782    +  misc_feature   bom (fragment): basis of mobility region from pBR322
   1783..2238    -  rep_origin     f1 ori (sequence partly withheld): f1 bacteriophage origin of replication; arrow indicates direction of (+) strand synthesis
   2257..2308    +  misc_feature   bom (fragment): basis of mobility region from pBR322
   2313..2453    -  repeat_region  AAV2 ITR: inverted terminal repeat of adeno-associated virus serotype 2 inverted
   2571..2682    -  polyA_signal   bGH poly(A) signal: bovine growth hormone polyadenylation signal
   2699..2779    -  misc_feature   WPRE (fragment): woodchuck hepatitis virus posttranscriptional regulatory element
   2785..2942    -  misc_feature   WPRE (fragment): woodchuck hepatitis virus posttranscriptional regulatory element
   2982..3698    -  CDS            SYFP2: SYFP2 is a basic (constitutively fluorescent) yellow fluorescent protein published in 2006, derived from Aequorea victoria. It is reported to be a very rapidly-maturing monomer with moderate acid sensitivity.
   4470..4497    -  repeat_region  AAV2 ITR (fragment): inverted terminal repeat of adeno-associated virus serotype 2 inverted
   4526..4553    -  repeat_region  AAV2 ITR (fragment): inverted terminal repeat of adeno-associated virus serotype 2 inverted
   4626..365     -  rep_origin     ori (across the origin): high-copy-number ColE1/pMB1/pBR322/pUC origin of replication
