[The description below was written by a language model from this plasmid's Addgene catalogue record and pLannotate feature annotations shown in this document.]
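Description:
AiP1845 - pAAV-AiE2527m-minBG-SYFP2-WPRE3-BGHpA is an AAV transfer (cis) plasmid built on a pAAV2 backbone, about 4.8 kb in total, intended for packaging recombinant adeno-associated virus that reports the activity of a candidate brain-cell-type enhancer. In bacteria it is maintained by a high-copy ColE1/pUC-type origin and selected with ampicillin through the β-lactamase gene and its native promoter. An f1 phage origin and short pBR322-derived rop and bom remnants are also annotated in the backbone. It is propagated in a recombination-deficient strain, which is typical for plasmids containing repeat-rich ITRs.

The payload lies between AAV2 inverted terminal repeats, which provide the signals for genome replication and encapsidation. One ITR is annotated in full, while the other is detected only as two short fragments, which may reflect the difficulty of sequencing or annotating these hairpin structures. Within the cassette, the enhancer AiE2527m is placed upstream of minBG, a minimal promoter that has little activity on its own, so that transcription depends largely on the enhancer. Neither of these elements was recognised by the automated annotation, but the unannotated interval between the SYFP2 coding sequence and the fragmentary ITR is where they would be expected to sit. The cassette drives SYFP2, a monomeric, rapidly maturing yellow fluorescent protein derived from Aequorea victoria. It is followed by WPRE3, a shortened woodchuck posttranscriptional regulatory element (annotated as two WPRE fragments) that boosts expression while saving packaging space, and by the bovine growth hormone polyadenylation signal.

The stated purpose is enhancer-driven, AAV-mediated transgene expression in specific populations of brain cells, with the fluorescent signal marking the cells in which the enhancer is active. The record does not say which cell population AiE2527m targets.
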