Addgene plasmid #230721: AiP1845 - pAAV-AiE2527m-minBG-SYFP2-WPRE3-BGHpA
Purpose: AiE2527m is an enhancer sequence, designed to drive AAV-mediated transgene expression in specific populations of brain cells
Depositing lab: Allen Institute for Brain Science & Bosiljka Tasic. Depositing organization: Allen Institute. Publication: A suite of enhancer AAVs and transgenic mouse lines for genetic access to cortical cell types. Ben-Simon Y, Hooper M, Narayan S, Daigle TL, Dwivedi D, Way SW, Oster A, Stafford DA, Mich JK, Taormina MJ, Martinez RA, Opitz-Araya X, Roth JR, Alexander JR, Allen S, Amster A, Arbuckle J, Ayala A, Baker PM, Bakken TE, Barcelli T, Barta S, Bendrick J, Bertagnolli D, Bielstein C, Bishwakarma P, Bowlus J, Boyer G, Brouner K, Casian B, Casper T, Chakka AB, Chakrabarty R, Chance RK, Chavan S, Clark M, Colbert K, Collman F, Daniel S, Departee M, DiValentin P, Donadio N, Dotson N, Egdorf T, Fliss T, Gabitto M, Garcia J, Gary A, Gasperini M, Gloe J, Goldy J, Gore BB, Graybuck L, Greisman N, Haeseleer F, Halterman C, Haradon Z, Hastings SD, Helback O, Ho W, Hockemeyer D, Huang C, Huff S, Hunker A, Johansen N, Jones D, Juneau Z, Kalmbach B, Kannan M, Khem S, Kussick E, Kutsal R, Larsen R, Lee C, Lee AY, Leibly M, Lenz GH, Li S, Liang E, Lusk N, Madigan Z, Malloy J, Malone J, McCue R, Melchor J, Mollenkopf T, Moosman S, Morin E, Newman D, Ng L, Ngo K, Omstead V, Otto S, Oyama A, Pena N, Pham T, Phillips E, Pom CA, Potekhina L, Ransford S, Ray PL, Rette D, Reynoldson C, Rimorin C, Rocha D, Ruiz A, Sanchez REA, Sawyer L, Sedeno-Cortes A, Sevigny JP, Shapovalova N, Shepard N, Shulga L, Sigler AR, Siverts L, Soliman S, Somasundaram S, Staats B, Stewart K, Szelenyi E, Tieu M, Trader C, Tran A, van Velthoven CTJ, Walker M, Wang Y, Weed N, Wirthlin M, Wood T, Wynalda B, Yao Z, Zhou T, Ariza J, Dee N, Reding M, Ronellenfitch K, Mufti S, Sunkin SM, Smith KA, Esposito L, Waters J, Thyagarajan B, Yao S, Lein ES, Zeng H, Levi BP, Ngai J, Ting JT, Tasic B. Cell. 2025 May 16:S0092-8674(25)00513-6. doi: 10.1016/j.cell.2025.05.002. PubMed 40403729.
Backbone
  Vector backbone: pAAV2
  Vector type: AAV
Growth in bacteria
  Bacterial resistance: Ampicillin, 100 μg/mL
  Growth temperature: 37°C
  Growth strain: NEB Stable
  Copy number: High Copy
Gene/Insert
  Gene/Insert name: SYFP2
  Species: Synthetic
  Promoter: minBG
  Cloning method: Gibson Cloning
Terms and licenses: Academic/Nonprofit Terms; Industry Terms: Not Available to Industry
How to cite: AiP1845 - pAAV-AiE2527m-minBG-SYFP2-WPRE3-BGHpA was a gift from Allen Institute for Brain Science & Bosiljka Tasic (Addgene plasmid # 230721 ; http://n2t.net/addgene:230721 ; RRID:Addgene_230721)
